Addgene plasmid #232912: pCAG/Rab1a(Q70L)-10xHis
Purpose: Mammalian Expression
Depositing lab: James Hurley. Depositing organization: University of California, Berkeley.
Backbone
  Vector backbone: pCAG
  Vector type: Mammalian Expression
Growth in bacteria
  Bacterial resistance: Ampicillin, 100 μg/mL
  Growth temperature: 37°C
  Growth strain: DH5alpha
  Copy number: High Copy
Gene/Insert
  Gene/Insert name: RAB1A
  Species: H. sapiens (human)
  Mutation: Q70L
  Entrez Gene: RAB1A (a.k.a. RAB1, YPT1)
  Tag / fusion protein: His (N terminal on insert)
  Cloning method: Gibson Cloning
Terms and licenses: Academic/Nonprofit Terms; Industry Terms: Not Available to Industry
How to cite: pCAG/Rab1a(Q70L)-10xHis was a gift from James Hurley (Addgene plasmid # 232912)
