[The description below was written by a language model from this plasmid's Addgene catalogue record and pLannotate feature annotations shown in this document.]
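Description:
pCAG/Rab1a(Q70L)-10xHis is catalogued as a mammalian expression plasmid on a pCAG backbone carrying human RAB1A with the Q70L substitution and a His tag, assembled by Gibson cloning. RAB1A is a small Rab GTPase that regulates vesicular transport from the endoplasmic reticulum. Q70L alters the conserved catalytic glutamine and is generally used to impair GTP hydrolysis and hold the protein in its active, GTP-bound state. The plasmid is maintained in E. coli as a high-copy construct under ampicillin selection.

The annotated full sequence (about 5.6 kb) does not match that catalogue description. No CAG promoter, CMV enhancer, chicken β-actin intron or mammalian polyadenylation signal is annotated. The features instead resemble a pGEX-type bacterial expression vector: a tac promoter with a lac operator drives a single reading frame consisting of Schistosoma japonicum GST, a TEV protease cleavage site, RAB1A, and a polyhistidine tag. A lacI repressor gene with its own promoter makes expression IPTG-inducible. A lacZα fragment with the lac promoter and CAP site, a ColE1/pUC-type origin, AmpR with its promoter, and bom and rop fragments make up the rest.

The tag position also differs. The catalogue lists the His tag as N-terminal, whereas the table places it after RAB1A, in agreement with the plasmid name. It is annotated as 8xHis, which may be a partial match to a longer tag. As sequenced, the construct appears suited to bacterial production and tandem affinity purification of GTP-locked Rab1a, with GST removable by TEV. Users should confirm which backbone they actually have before planning mammalian expression.
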