Features (pLannotate 1.2.2; 19 found; start..end, strand, type, name):
    747..824     -  promoter       lacI promoter: lacI
    831..882     +  misc_feature   bom (fragment): basis of mobility region from pBR322
   1068..1656    -  rep_origin     ori: high-copy-number ColE1/pMB1/pBR322/pUC origin of replication
   1827..2687    -  CDS            AmpR: β-lactamase; bla; confers resistance to ampicillin, carbenicillin, and related antibiotics
   2688..2792    -  promoter       AmpR promoter: bla
   2897..2937    -  misc_feature   bom (fragment): basis of mobility region from pBR322
   3039..3078    -  CDS            rop (fragment): Rop protein, which maintains plasmids at low copy number; rop
   3139..3162    -  CDS            8xHis: 8xHis affinity tag
   3172..3774    -  CDS            RAB1A: RAB1A_CANLF - Also known as RAB1. Experimental evidence at protein level: Swiss-Prot protein existence level 1. The small GTPases Rab are key regulators of intracellular membrane trafficking, from the formation of transport vesicles to their fusion with membranes (PubMed:1429835). Rabs cycle between an inactive GDP-bound form and an active GTP-bound form that is able to recruit to membranes different sets of downstream effectors directly responsible for vesicle formation, movement, tethering and fusion (PubMed:1429835). RAB1A regulates vesicular protein transport from the endoplasmic reticulum
   3787..3807    -  CDS            TEV site: tobacco etch virus (TEV) protease recognition and cleavage site
   3820..4473    -  CDS            GST26_SCHJA: Experimental evidence at protein level: Swiss-Prot protein existence level 1. GST isoenzymes appear to play a central role in the parasite detoxification system. Other functions are also suspected including a role in increasing the solubility of haematin in the parasite gut. From Schistosoma japonicum (Blood fluke).
   4496..4512    -  protein_bind   lac operator: The lac repressor binds to the lac operator to inhibit transcription in E. coli. This inhibition can be relieved by adding lactose or isopropyl-β-D-thiogalactopyranoside (IPTG). lac repressor encoded by lacI
   4520..4548    -  promoter       tac promoter: strong E. coli promoter; hybrid between the trp and lac UV5 promoters
   4624..4740    +  CDS            yciV (fragment): RNAAM_ECOLI - Also known as trpH From Escherichia coli (strain K12).
   5004..5177    -  CDS            lacZα: LacZα fragment of β-galactosidase; lacZ fragment
   5197..5213    -  protein_bind   lac operator: The lac repressor binds to the lac operator to inhibit transcription in E. coli. This inhibition can be relieved by adding lactose or isopropyl-β-D-thiogalactopyranoside (IPTG). lac repressor encoded by lacI
   5221..5251    -  promoter       lac promoter: promoter for the E. coli lac operon
   5266..5287    -  protein_bind   CAP binding site: CAP binding activates transcription in the presence of cAMP. E. coli catabolite activator protein
   5300..746     -  CDS            lacI (across the origin): lac repressor; lacI; The lac repressor binds to the lac operator to inhibit transcription in E. coli. This inhibition can be relieved by adding lactose or isopropyl-β-D-thiogalactopyranoside (IPTG).
>Addgene plasmid #232912 | pCAG/Rab1a(Q70L)-10xHis | addgene full sequence | sequence record 465430 | Addgene NGS Result
ATCTGATCGTTGGCAACCAGCATCGCAGTGGGAACGATGCCCTCATTCAGCATTTGCATGGTTTGTTGAA
AACCGGACATGGCACTCCAGTCGCCTTCCCGTTCCGCTATCGGCTGAATTTGATTGCGAGTGAGATATTT
ATGCCAGCCAGCCAGACGCAGACGCGCCGAGACAGAACTTAATGGGCCCGCTAACAGCGCGATTTGCTGG
TGACCCAATGCGACCAGATGCTCCACGCCCAGTCGCGTACCGTCTTCATGGGAGAAAATAATACTGTTGA
TGGGTGTCTGGTCAGAGACATCAAGAAATAACGCCGGAACATTAGTGCAGGCAGCTTCCACAGCAATGGC
ATCCTGGTCATCCAGCGGATAGTTAATGATCAGCCCACTGACGCGTTGCGCGAGAAGATTGTGCACCGCC
GCTTTACAGGCTTCGACGCCGCTTCGTTCTACCATCGACACCACCACGCTGGCACCCAGTTGATCGGCGC
GAGATTTAATCGCCGCGACAATTTGCGACGGCGCGTGCAGGGCCAGACTGGAGGTGGCAACGCCAATCAG
CAACGACTGTTTGCCCGCCAGTTGTTGTGCCACGCGGTTGGGAATGTAATTCAGCTCCGCCATCGCCGCT
TCCACTTTTTCCCGCGTTTTCGCAGAAACGTGGCTGGCCTGGTTCACCACGCGGGAAACGGTCTGATAAG
AGACACCGGCATACTCTGCGACATCGTATAACGTTACTGGTTTCACATTCACCACCCTGAATTGACTCTC
TTCCGGGCGCTATCATGCCATACCGCGAAAGGTTTTGCGCCATTCGATGGTGTCGGAATTTATGCGGTGT
GAAATACCGCACAGATGCGTAAGGAGAAAATACCGCATCAGGCGCTCTTCCGCTTCCTCGCTCACTGACT
CGCTGCGCTCGGTCGTTCGGCTGCGGCGAGCGGTATCAGCTCACTCAAAGGCGGTAATACGGTTATCCAC
AGAATCAGGGGATAACGCAGGAAAGAACATGTGAGCAAAAGGCCAGCAAAAGGCCAGGAACCGTAAAAAG
GCCGCGTTGCTGGCGTTTTTCCATAGGCTCCGCCCCCCTGACGAGCATCACAAAAATCGACGCTCAAGTC
AGAGGTGGCGAAACCCGACAGGACTATAAAGATACCAGGCGTTTCCCCCTGGAAGCTCCCTCGTGCGCTC
TCCTGTTCCGACCCTGCCGCTTACCGGATACCTGTCCGCCTTTCTCCCTTCGGGAAGCGTGGCGCTTTCT
CATAGCTCACGCTGTAGGTATCTCAGTTCGGTGTAGGTCGTTCGCTCCAAGCTGGGCTGTGTGCACGAAC
CCCCCGTTCAGCCCGACCGCTGCGCCTTATCCGGTAACTATCGTCTTGAGTCCAACCCGGTAAGACACGA
CTTATCGCCACTGGCAGCAGCCACTGGTAACAGGATTAGCAGAGCGAGGTATGTAGGCGGTGCTACAGAG
TTCTTGAAGTGGTGGCCTAACTACGGCTACACTAGAAGGACAGTATTTGGTATCTGCGCTCTGCTGAAGC
CAGTTACCTTCGGAAAAAGAGTTGGTAGCTCTTGATCCGGCAAACAAACCACCGCTGGTAGCGGTGGTTT
TTTTGTTTGCAAGCAGCAGATTACGCGCAGAAAAAAAGGATCTCAAGAAGATCCTTTGATCTTTTCTACG
GGGTCTGACGCTCAGTGGAACGAAAACTCACGTTAAGGGATTTTGGTCATGAGATTATCAAAAAGGATCT
TCACCTAGATCCTTTTAAATTAAAAATGAAGTTTTAAATCAATCTAAAGTATATATGAGTAAACTTGGTC
TGACAGTTACCAATGCTTAATCAGTGAGGCACCTATCTCAGCGATCTGTCTATTTCGTTCATCCATAGTT
GCCTGACTCCCCGTCGTGTAGATAACTACGATACGGGAGGGCTTACCATCTGGCCCCAGTGCTGCAATGA
TACCGCGAGACCCACGCTCACCGGCTCCAGATTTATCAGCAATAAACCAGCCAGCCGGAAGGGCCGAGCG
CAGAAGTGGTCCTGCAACTTTATCCGCCTCCATCCAGTCTATTAATTGTTGCCGGGAAGCTAGAGTAAGT
AGTTCGCCAGTTAATAGTTTGCGCAACGTTGTTGCCATTGCTGCAGGCATCGTGGTGTCACGCTCGTCGT
TTGGTATGGCTTCATTCAGCTCCGGTTCCCAACGATCAAGGCGAGTTACATGATCCCCCATGTTGTGCAA
AAAAGCGGTTAGCTCCTTCGGTCCTCCGATCGTTGTCAGAAGTAAGTTGGCCGCAGTGTTATCACTCATG
GTTATGGCAGCACTGCATAATTCTCTTACTGTCATGCCATCCGTAAGATGCTTTTCTGTGACTGGTGAGT
ACTCAACCAAGTCATTCTGAGAATAGTGTATGCGGCGACCGAGTTGCTCTTGCCCGGCGTCAACACGGGA
TAATACCGCGCCACATAGCAGAACTTTAAAAGTGCTCATCATTGGAAAACGTTCTTCGGGGCGAAAACTC
TCAAGGATCTTACCGCTGTTGAGATCCAGTTCGATGTAACCCACTCGTGCACCCAACTGATCTTCAGCAT
CTTTTACTTTCACCAGCGTTTCTGGGTGAGCAAAAACAGGAAGGCAAAATGCCGCAAAAAAGGGAATAAG
GGCGACACGGAAATGTTGAATACTCATACTCTTCCTTTTTCAATATTATTGAAGCATTTATCAGGGTTAT
TGTCTCATGAGCGGATACATATTTGAATGTATTTAGAAAAATAAACAAATAGGGGTTCCGCGCACATTTC
CCCGAAAAGTGCCACCTGACGTCTAAGAAACCATTATTATCATGACATTAACCTATAAAAATAGGCGTAT
CACGAGGCCCTTTCGTCTTCAAGAATTATACACTCCGCTATCGCTACGTGACTGGGTCATGGCTGCGCCC
CGACACCCGCCAACACCCGCTGACGCGCCCTGACGGGCTTGTCTGCTCCCGGCATCCGCTTACAGACAAG
CTGTGACCGTCTCCGGGAGCTGCATGTGTCAGAGGTTTTCACCGTCATCACCGAAACGCGCGAGGCAGAT
CGTCAGTCAGTCACGATGCGGCCGCTCGAGTCCTTATGGAGTTGGGATCTTATTAGTGATGGTGATGGTG
ATGGTGATGGTGATGGCCTCCCCCTGACTGCTTGACGGGTGTAGACTGGATTTTGACATTGCTTTTCTCG
GCGCCGCCGGCTGTGGCGCCAGGGCCCATCCGCTTCTTGATCTCGGCGGCCATTGTCATGAAAGACTGCT
CCACATTTGTGGCGTTCTTGGCGCTTGTCTCCAGGAAGGGGATGCCCAGGGAATCGGCGAACTCCTTGGC
TGTGGTGTAATCCACCACCTTCTTTGTGGTCAGGTCGCACTTGTTGCCCACCAGCAGCTTATTCACGTTC
TCGGAGGCATACCTGTCGATCTCCTGCAGCCACTGCTTCACATTGTTAAAGCTCTCCTGATCGGTCACGT
CGTACACCACGATGATGCCGTGGGCGCCCCGATAGTAGGAGCTTGTGATGGTTCTGAACCGCTCCAGGCC
GGCTGTGTCCCAGATCTGCAGCTTGATTGTCTTGCCATCCAGCTCGATGGTGCGGATCTTAAAGTCCACG
CCGATGGTGCTGATATAAGACTCTGTGTAGGTATCGTCGGCGAACCTCAGCAGCAGACAGCTCTTGCCCA
CGCCAGAATCGCCAATCAGCAGCAGTTTGAACAGGTAATCATACTCAGGGTTCATACTTGACATGGATCC
CATGGCGCCCTGAAAATACAGGTTTTCGGTCGTATCGATTTTTGGAGGATGGTCGCCACCACCAAACGTG
GCTTGCCAGCCCTGCAAAGGCCATGCTATATACTTGCTGGATTTCAAGTACTTATCAATTTGTGGGATAG
CTTCAATACGTTTTTTAAAACAAACTAATTTTGGGAACGCATCCAGGCACATTGGGTCCATGTATAAAAC
AACATCAAGAGCGTCATACAACATGAAGTCAGGATGGGTTACATGATCACCATTTAAATATGTTTTATGA
CATAAACGATCTTCGAACATTTTCAGCATTTCAGGTAGCTTGCTAAGAAAATCAACTTTGAGAGTTTCAA
AGTCTTTACTATATGCAATTCTCGAAACACCGTATCTAATATCCAAAACCGCTCCTTCAAGCATTGAAAT
CTCTGCACGCTCTTTTGGACAACCACCCAACATGTTGTGCTTGTCAGCTATATAACGTATGATGGCCATA
GACTGTGTTAATTTAACATCACCATCAATATAATAAGGAAGATTGGGAAACTCCAAACCCAATTCAAACT
TTTTGTTTCGCCATTTATCACCTTCATCGCGCTCATACAAATGCTCTTCATATTTTTCTTCAAGATATTC
CAAAAGAAGTCGAGTGGGTTGCACAAGGCCCTTAATTTTCCAATAACCTAGTATAGGGGACATGAATACT
GTTTCCTGTGTGAAATTGTTATCCGCTCACAATTCCACACATTATACGAGCCGATGATTAATTGTCAACA
GCTCATTTCAGAATATTTGCCAGAACCGTTATGATGTCGGCGCAAAAAACATTATCCAGAACGGGAGTGC
GCCTTGAGCGACACGAATTATGCAGTGATTTACGACCTGCACAGCCATACCACAGCTTCCGATGGCTGCC
TGACGCCAGAAGCATTGGTGCACCGTGCAGTCGATAAGCTAATTCCAACGCCATCAAAAATAATTCGCGT
CTGGCCTTCCTGTAGCCAGCTTTCATCAACATTAAATGTGAGCGAGTAACAACCCGTCGGATTCTCCGTG
GGAACAAACGGCGGATTGACCGTAATGGGATAGGTCACGTTGGTGTAGATGGGCGCATCGTAACCGTGCA
TCTGCCAGTTTGAGGGGACGACGACAGTATCGGCCTCAGGAAGATCGCACTCCAGCCAGCTTTCCGGCAC
CGCTTCTGGTGCCGGAAACCAGGCAAAGCGCCATTCGCCATTCAGGCTGCGCAACTGTTGGGAAGGGCGA
TCGGTGCGGGCCTCTTCGCTATTACGCCAGCTGGCGAAAGGGGGATGTGCTGCAAGGCGATTAAGTTGGG
TAACGCCAGGGTTTTCCCAGTCACGACGTTGTAAAACGACGGCCAGTGAATCCGTAATCATGGTCATAGC
TGTTTCCTGTGTGAAATTGTTATCCGCTCACAATTCCACACAACATACGAGCCGGAAGCATAAAGTGTAA
AGCCTGGGGTGCCTAATGAGTGAGCTAACTTACATTAATTGCGTTGCGCTCACTGCCCGCTTTCCAGTCG
GGAAACCTGTCGTGCCAGCTGCATTAATGAATCGGCCAACGCGCGGGGAGAGGCGGTTTGCGTATTGGGC
GCCAGGGTGGTTTTTCTTTTCACCAGTGAGACGGGCAACAGCTGATTGCCCTTCACCGCCTGGCCCTGAG
AGAGTTGCAGCAAGCGGTCCACGCTGGTTTGCCCCAGCAGGCGAAAATCCTGTTTGATGGTGGTTAACGG
CGGGATATAACATGAGCTGTCTTCGGTATCGTCGTATCCCACTACCGAGATATCCGCACCAACGCGCAGC
CCGGACTCGGTAATGGCGCGCATTGCGCCCAGCGCC
