>Addgene plasmid #232912 | pCAG/Rab1a(Q70L)-10xHis | depositor partial sequence | sequence record 458047 | Rab1a(Q70L)-10xHis
ATGTCAAGTATGAACCCTGAGTATGATTACCTGTTCAAACTGCTGCTGATTGGCGATTCTGGCGTGGGCA
AGAGCTGTCTGCTGCTGAGGTTCGCCGACGATACCTACACAGAGTCTTATATCAGCACCATCGGCGTGGA
CTTTAAGATCCGCACCATCGAGCTGGATGGCAAGACAATCAAGCTGCAGATCTGGGACACAGCCGGCCTG
GAGCGGTTCAGAACCATCACAAGCTCCTACTATCGGGGCGCCCACGGCATCATCGTGGTGTACGACGTGA
CCGATCAGGAGAGCTTTAACAATGTGAAGCAGTGGCTGCAGGAGATCGACAGGTATGCCTCCGAGAACGT
GAATAAGCTGCTGGTGGGCAACAAGTGCGACCTGACCACAAAGAAGGTGGTGGATTACACCACAGCCAAG
GAGTTCGCCGATTCCCTGGGCATCCCCTTCCTGGAGACAAGCGCCAAGAACGCCACAAATGTGGAGCAGT
CTTTCATGACAATGGCCGCCGAGATCAAGAAGCGGATGGGCCCTGGCGCCACAGCCGGCGGCGCCGAGAA
AAGCAATGTCAAAATCCAGTCTACACCCGTCAAGCAGTCAGGGGGAGGCCATCACCATCACCATCACCAT
CACCATCACTAATAAGATCCCAACTCCATAA
